Addgene plasmid #111233: pACT4-DM
Purpose: yeast expression vector
Depositing lab: Ulrich Stelzl. Depositing organization: Max Planck Institute for Molecular Genetics. Publication: A stringent yeast two-hybrid matrix screening approach for protein-protein interaction discovery. Worseck JM, Grossmann A, Weimann M, Hegele A, Stelzl U. Methods Mol Biol. 2012;812:63-87. doi: 10.1007/978-1-61779-455-1_4. PubMed 22218854.
Backbone
  Vector backbone: pACT4-DM
  Vector type: Yeast Expression
  Selectable markers: LEU2
Growth in bacteria
  Bacterial resistance: Ampicillin, 100 μg/mL
  Growth temperature: 37°C
  Growth strain: ccdB Survival
  Copy number: High Copy
Gene/Insert
  Gene/Insert name: ccdB-cassette
  Species: unknown
  Insert size (bp): 1873
  Cloning method: Gateway Cloning
  Sequencing primers: 5′ unknown
Terms and licenses: Academic/Nonprofit Terms; Industry Terms: Not Available to Industry
How to cite: pACT4-DM was a gift from Ulrich Stelzl (Addgene plasmid # 111233 ; http://n2t.net/addgene:111233 ; RRID:Addgene_111233)
