[The description below was written by a language model from this plasmid's Addgene catalogue record and pLannotate feature annotations shown in this document.]
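Description:
pACT4-DM is a Gateway destination vector for yeast two-hybrid work, built to express proteins in Saccharomyces cerevisiae as fusions to a transcriptional activation domain (a "prey" vector). It is an E. coli–yeast shuttle plasmid of about 9.4 kb. In bacteria it replicates from a high-copy ColE1/pUC-type origin and is selected with ampicillin through the bla gene. In yeast it is maintained episomally by the 2μ origin and selected by leucine prototrophy through LEU2 under its own promoter. Remnants of pBR322 (the bom region and a rop fragment) and flanking yeast genomic or 2μ fragments (NFS1, RAF1) are carried over from the parental backbone. A single loxP site lies just beyond the ADH1 terminator; the record does not state its purpose.

The expression unit consists of the yeast ADH1 promoter driving an SV40 nuclear localization signal and the GAL4 activation domain, followed by the Gateway cassette and the ADH1 terminator. The cassette of roughly 1.9 kb is bounded by attR1 and attR2 and contains a chloramphenicol resistance gene and the ccdB toxin gene. Because of ccdB, the empty vector must be grown in a ccdB-tolerant strain. An LR reaction with an entry clone replaces the cassette with an open reading frame, producing an N-terminal NLS–GAL4 AD fusion, while ccdB counterselects unrecombined vector in standard strains.

The associated publication describes stringent matrix-format two-hybrid screening for protein–protein interactions. The two sequence records differ by a few bases, and in the depositor record the attR cassette appears inverted relative to the GAL4 AD compared with the sequencing-verified record.
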