Features (pLannotate 1.2.2; 24 found; start..end, strand, type, name):
    744..1604    -  CDS            AmpR: β-lactamase; bla; confers resistance to ampicillin, carbenicillin, and related antibiotics
   1605..1709    -  promoter       AmpR promoter: bla
   1972..3314    +  rep_origin     2μ ori: yeast 2μ plasmid origin of replication
   3468..3827    -  CDS            RAF1 (fragment): RAF_YEAST - Experimental evidence at transcript level: Swiss-Prot protein existence level 2. Antagonizes transcriptional repression of recombinase FLP by REP1-REP2. May play a role in plasmid partitioning. From Saccharomyces cerevisiae (strain ATCC 204508 / S288c) (Baker's yeast).
   3791..4195    +  promoter       LEU2 promoter: S. cerevisiae LEU2
   4208..5302    +  CDS            LEU2: 3-isopropylmalate dehydrogenase, required for leucine biosynthesis; S. cerevisiae LEU2; yeast auxotrophic marker
   5664..5777    -  CDS            NFS1 (fragment): NFS1_YEAST - Also known as SPL1 From Saccharomyces cerevisiae (strain ATCC 204508 / S288c) (Baker's yeast).
   5803..5836    -  protein_bind   loxP: Cre-mediated recombination occurs in the 8-bp core sequence (GCATACAT). Cre recombinase
   5854..6041    -  terminator     ADH1 terminator: S. cerevisiae ADH1; transcription terminator for the S. cerevisiae alcohol dehydrogenase 1 (ADH1) gene
   6045..6179    -  CDS            ADH1 (fragment): ADH1_YEAST - Also known as ADC1. Experimental evidence at protein level: Swiss-Prot protein existence level 1. This isozyme preferentially catalyzes the conversion of primary unbranched alcohols to their corresponding aldehydes. Also shows activity toward secondary alcohols. From Saccharomyces cerevisiae (strain ATCC 204508 / S288c) (Baker's yeast).
   6424..6548    +  protein_bind   attR1: mutant version of attR; recombination site for the Gateway® LR reaction LR Clonase™
   6573..6603    +  promoter       lac UV5 promoter: E. coli lac promoter with an "up" mutation
   6628..6656    +  promoter       cat promoter (fragment): promoter of the E. coli cat gene encoding chloramphenicol acetyltransferase
   6657..7316    +  CDS            CmR: chloramphenicol acetyltransferase; cat; confers resistance to chloramphenicol
   7495..7653    +  CDS            ccdA (fragment): CCDA_ECO57 - Also known as H, letA. Experimental evidence at protein level: Swiss-Prot protein existence level 1. Antitoxin component of a type II toxin-antitoxin (TA) system which inhibits the post-segregational killing (PSK) of plasmid-free cells, also referred to as a plasmid addiction system. Binds to and blocks the activity of CcdB; will also remove bound CcdB protein from the CcdB-GyrA complex by forming a CcdA-CcdB complex, a process termed rejuvenation. Functions as a transcriptional corepressor for the ccdAB operon, repression also requires CcdB (By similarity). From Escherichia coli
   7658..7960    +  CDS            ccdB: CCDB_ECOLI - Also known as G, letB, letD. Experimental evidence at protein level: Swiss-Prot protein existence level 1. Toxic component of a type II toxin-antitoxin (TA) system, functioning in plasmid maintainence. Responsible for the post- segregational killing (PSK) of plasmid-free cells, also referred to as a plasmid addiction system. Half-life of over 2 hours. Cell killing by CcdB is accompanied by filamentation, defects in chromosome and plasmid segregation, defects in cell division, formation of anucleate cells, decreased DNA synthesis and plasmid loss. Interferes with the activity of DN
   8004..8128    -  protein_bind   attR2: mutant version of attR; recombination site for the Gateway® LR reaction LR Clonase™
   8142..8483    -  CDS            GAL4 activation domain: activation domain of the GAL4 transcriptional activator; Saccharomyces cerevisiae GAL4 (truncated)
   8500..8519    -  CDS            SV40 NLS (fragment): nuclear localization signal of SV40 (simian virus 40) large T antigen
   8565..8961    -  promoter       ADH1 promoter: S. cerevisiae ADH1; promoter for alcohol dehydrogenase 1
   8961..9001    +  CDS            rop (fragment): Rop protein, which maintains plasmids at low copy number; rop
   9103..9243    +  misc_feature   bom: basis of mobility region from pBR322
   9248..9381    -  rep_origin     RSF ori (fragment): Plasmids containing the RSF 1030 origin of replication can be propagated in E. coli cells that contain additional plasmids with compatible origins.
   9429..573     -  rep_origin     ori (across the origin): high-copy-number ColE1/pMB1/pBR322/pUC origin of replication
>Addgene plasmid #111233 | pACT4-DM | depositor full sequence | sequence record 209114 | pACT4_DM
CCCCCTGACGAGCATCACAAAAATCGACGCTCAAGTCAGAGGTGGCGAAACCCGACAGGACTATAAAGAT
ACCAGGCGTTTCCCCCTGGAAGCTCCCTCGTGCGCTCTCCTGTTCCGACCCTGCCGCTTACCGGATACCT
GTCCGCCTTTCTCCCTTCGGGAAGCGTGGCGCTTTCTCATAGCTCACGCTGTAGGTATCTCAGTTCGGTG
TAGGTCGTTCGCTCCAAGCTGGGCTGTGTGCACGAACCCCCCGTTCAGCCCGACCGCTGCGCCTTATCCG
GTAACTATCGTCTTGAGTCCAACCCGGTAAGACACGACTTATCGCCACTGGCAGCAGCCACTGGTAACAG
GATTAGCAGAGCGAGGTATGTAGGCGGTGCTACAGAGTTCTTGAAGTGGTGGCCTAACTACGGCTACACT
AGAAGGACAGTATTTGGTATCTGCGCTCTGCTGAAGCCAGTTACCTTCGGAAAAAGAGTTGGTAGCTCTT
GATCCGGCAAACAAACCACCGCTGGTAGCGGTGGTTTTTTTGTTTGCAAGCAGCAGATTACGCGCAGAAA
AAAAGGATCTCAAGAAGATCCTTTGATCTTTTCTACGGGGTCTGACGCTCAGTGGAACGAAAACTCACGT
TAAGGGATTTTGGTCATGAGATTATCAAAAAGGATCTTCACCTAGATCCTTTTAAATTAAAAATGAAGTT
TTAAATCAATCTAAAGTATATATGAGTAAACTTGGTCTGACAGTTACCAATGCTTAATCAGTGAGGCACC
TATCTCAGCGATCTGTCTATTTCGTTCATCCATAGTTGCCTGACTCCCCGTCGTGTAGATAACTACGATA
CGGGAGGGCTTACCATCTGGCCCCAGTGCTGCAATGATACCGCGAGACCCACGCTCACCGGCTCCAGATT
TATCAGCAATAAACCAGCCAGCCGGAAGGGCCGAGCGCAGAAGTGGTCCTGCAACTTTATCCGCCTCCAT
CCAGTCTATTAATTGTTGCCGGGAAGCTAGAGTAAGTAGTTCGCCAGTTAATAGTTTGCGCAACGTTGTT
GCCATTGCTGCAGGCATCGTGGTGTCACGCTCGTCGTTTGGTATGGCTTCATTCAGCTCCGGTTCCCAAC
GATCAAGGCGAGTTACATGATCCCCCATGTTGTGCAAAAAAGCGGTTAGCTCCTTCGGTCCTCCGATCGT
TGTCAGAAGTAAGTTGGCCGCAGTGTTATCACTCATGGTTATGGCAGCACTGCATAATTCTCTTACTGTC
ATGCCATCCGTAAGATGCTTTTCTGTGACTGGTGAGTACTCAACCAAGTCATTCTGAGAATAGTGTATGC
GGCGACCGAGTTGCTCTTGCCCGGCGTCAACACGGGATAATACCGCGCCACATAGCAGAACTTTAAAAGT
GCTCATCATTGGAAAACGTTCTTCGGGGCGAAAACTCTCAAGGATCTTACCGCTGTTGAGATCCAGTTCG
ATGTAACCCACTCGTGCACCCAACTGATCTTCAGCATCTTTTACTTTCACCAGCGTTTCTGGGTGAGCAA
AAACAGGAAGGCAAAATGCCGCAAAAAAGGGAATAAGGGCGACACGGAAATGTTGAATACTCATACTCTT
CCTTTTTCAATATTATTGAAGCATTTATCAGGGTTATTGTCTCATGAGCGGATACATATTTGAATGTATT
TAGAAAAATAAACAAATAGGGGTTCCGCGCACATTTCCCCGAAAAGTGCCACCTGCTTTGAAGAAAAATG
CGCCTTATTCAATCTTTGCTATAAAAAATGGCCCAAAATCTCACATTGGAAGACATTTGATGACCTCATT
TCTTTCAATGAAGGGCCTAACGGAGTTGACTAATGTTGTGGGAAATTGGAGCGATAAGCGTGCTTCTGCC
GTGGCCAGGACAACGTATACTCATCAGATAACAGCAATACCTGATCACTACTTCGCACTAGTTTCTCGGT
ACTATGCATATGATCCAATATCAAAGGAAATGATAGCATTGAAGGATGAGACTAATCCAATTGAGGAGTG
GCAGCATATAGAACAGCTAAAGGGTAGTGCTGAAGGAAGCATACGATACCCCGCATGGAATGGGATAATA
TCACAGGAGGTACTAGACTACCTTTCATCCTACATAAATAGACGCATATAAGTACGCATTTAAGCATAAA
CACGCACTATGCCGTTCTTCTCATGTATATATATATACAGGCAACACGCAGATATAGGTGCGACGTGAAC
AGTGAGCTGTATGTGCGCAGCTCGCGTTGCATTTTCGGAAGCGCTCGTTTTCGGAAACGCTTTGAAGTTC
CTATTCCGAAGTTCCTATTCTCTAGAAAGTATAGGAACTTCAGAGCGCTTTTGAAAACCAAAAGCGCTCT
GAAGACGCACTTTCAAAAAACCAAAAACGCACCGGACTGTAACGAGCTACTAAAATATTGCGAATACCGC
TTCCACAAACATTGCTCAAAAGTATCTCTTTGCTATATATCTCTGTGCTATATCCCTATATAACCTACCC
ATCCACCTTTCGCTCCTTGAACTTGCATCTAAACTCGACCTCTACATTTTTTATGTTTATCTCTAGTATT
ACTCTTTAGACAAAAAAATTGTAGTAAGAACTATTCATAGAGTGAATCGAAAACAATACGAAAATGTAAA
CATTTCCTATACGTAGTATATAGAGACAAAATAGAAGAAACCGTTCATAATTTTCTGACCAATGAAGAAT
CATCAACGCTATCACTTTCTGTTCACAAAGTATGCGCAATCCACATCGGTATAGAATATAATCGGGGATG
CCTTTATCTTGAAAAAATGCACCCGCAGCTTCGCTAGTAATCAGTAAACGCGGGAAGTGGAGTCAGGCTT
TTTTTATGGAAGAGAAAATAGACACCAAAGTAGCCTTCTTCTAACCTTAACGGACCTACAGTGCAAAAAG
TTATCAAGAGACTGCATTATAGAGCGCACAAAGGAGAAAAAAAGTAATCTAAGATGCTTTGTTAGAAAAA
TAGCGCTCTCGGGATGCATTTTTGTAGAACAAAAAAGAAGTATAGATTCTTTGTTGGTAAAATAGCGCTC
TCGCGTTGCATTTCTGTTCTGTAAAAATGCAGCTCAGATTCTTTGTTTGAAAAATTAGCGCTCTCGCGTT
GCATTTTTGTTTTACAAAAATGAAGCACAGATTCTTCGTTGGTAAAATAGCGCTTTCGCGTTGCATTTCT
GTTCTGTAAAAATGCAGCTCAGATTCTTTGTTTGAAAAATTAGCGCTCTCGCGTTGCATTTTTGTTCTAC
AAAATGAAGCACAGATGCTTCGTTAACAAAGATATGCTATTGAAGTGCAAGATGGAAACGCAGAAAATGA
ACCGGGGATGCGACGTGCAAGATTACCTATGCAATAGATGCAATAGTTTCTCCAGGAACCGAAATACATA
CATTGTCTTCCGTAAAGCGCTAGACTATATATTATTATACAGGTTCAAATATACTATCTGTTTCAGGGAA
AACTCCCAGGTTCGGATGTTCAAAATTCAATGATGGGTAACAAGTACGATCGTAAATCTGTAAAACAGTT
TGTCGGATATTAGGCTGTATCTCCTCAAAGCGTATTCGAATATCATTGAGAAGCTGCAGCGTCACATCGG
ATAATAATGATGGCAGCCATTGTAGAAGTGCCTTTTGCATTTCTAGTCTCTTTCTCGGTCTAGCTAGTTT
TACTACATCGCGAAGATAGAATCTTAGATCACACTGCCTTTGCTGAGCTGGATCAATAGAGTAACAAAAG
AGTGGTAAGGAACTGTGGGAATACTCAGGTATCGTAAGATGCAAGAGTTCGAATCTCTTAGCAACCATTA
TTTTTTTCCTCAACATAACGAGAACACACAGGGGCGCTATCGCACAGAATCAAATTCGATGACTGGAAAT
TTTTTGTTAATTTCAGAGGTCGCCTGACGCATATACCTTTTTCAACTGAAAAATTGGGAGAAAAAGGAAA
GGTGAGAGGCCGGAACCGGCTTTTCATATAGAATAGAGAAGCGTTCATGACTAAATGCTTGCATCACAAT
ACTTGAAGTTGACAATATTATTTAAGGACCTATTGTTTTTTCCAATAGGTGGTTAGCAATCGTCTTACTT
TCTAACTTTTCTTACCTTTTACATTTCAGCAATATATATATATATTTCAAGGATATACCATTCTAATGTC
TGCCCCTATGTCTGCCCCTAAGAAGATCGTCGTTTTGCCAGGTGACCACGTTGGTCAAGAAATCACAGCC
GAAGCCATTAAGGTTCTTAAAGCTATTTCTGATGTTCGTTCCAATGTCAAGTTCGATTTCGAAAATCATT
TAATTGGTGGTGCTGCTATCGATGCTACAGGTGTCCCACTTCCAGATGAGGCGCTGGAAGCCTCCAAGAA
GGTTGATGCCGTTTTGTTAGGTGCTGTGGGTGGTCCTAAATGGGGTACCGGTAGTGTTAGACCTGAACAA
GGTTTACTAAAAATCCGTAAAGAACTTCAATTGTACGCCAACTTAAGACCATGTAACTTTGCATCCGACT
CTCTTTTAGACTTATCTCCAATCAAGCCACAATTTGCTAAAGGTACTGACTTCGTTGTTGTCAGAGAATT
AGTGGGAGGTATTTACTTTGGTAAGAGAAAGGAAGACGATGGTGATGGTGTCGCTTGGGATAGTGAACAA
TACACCGTTCCAGAAGTGCAAAGAATCACAAGAATGGCCGCTTTCATGGCCCTACAACATGAGCCACCAT
TGCCTATTTGGTCCTTGGATAAAGCTAATGTTTTGGCCTCTTCAAGATTATGGAGAAAAACTGTGGAGGA
AACCATCAAGAACGAATTTCCTACATTGAAGGTTCAACATCAATTGATTGATTCTGCCGCCATGATCCTA
GTTAAGAACCCAACCCACCTAAATGGTATTATAATCACCAGCAACATGTTTGGTGATATCATCTCCGATG
AAGCCTCCGTTATCCCAGGTTCCTTGGGTTTGTTGCCATCTGCGTCCTTGGCCTCTTTGCCAGACAAGAA
CACCGCATTTGGTTTGTACGAACCATGCCACGGTTCTGCTCCAGATTTGCCAAAGAATAAGGTTGACCCT
ATCGCCACTATCTTGTCTGCTGCAATGATGTTGAAATTGTCATTGAACTTGCCTGAAGAAGGTAAGGCCA
TTGAAGATGCAGTTAAAAAGGTTTTGGATGCAGGTATCAGAACTGGTGATTTAGGTGGTTCCAACAGTAC
CACCGAAGTCGGTGATGCTGTCGCCGAAGAAGTTAAGAAAATCCTTGCTTAAAAAGATTCTCTTTTTTTA
TGATATTTGTACATAAACTTTATAAATGAAATTCATAATAGAAACGACACGAAATTACAAAATGGAATAT
GTTCATAGGGTAGACGAAACTATATACGCAATCTACATACATTTATCAAGAAGGAGAAAAAGGAGGATAG
TAAAGGAATACAGGTAAGCAAATTGATACTAATGGCTCAACGTGATAAGGAAAAAGAATTGCACTTTAAC
ATTAATATTGACAAGGAGGAGGGCACCACACAAAAAGTTAGGTGTAACAGAAAATCATGAAACTACGATT
CCTAATTTGATATTGGAGGATTTTCTCTAAAAAAAAAAAAATACAACAAATAAAAAACACTCAATGACCT
GACCATTTGATGGAGTTTAAGTCAATACCTTCTTGAACCATTTCCCATAATGGTGAAAGTTCCCTCAAGA
ATTTTACTCTGTCAGAAACGGCCTTAACGACGTAGTCGAGGCCGCGATCCGGAACCCTTAATATAACTTC
GTATAATGTATGCTATACGAAGTTATTAGGTCCCTCGCACATGCCGGTAGAGGTGTGGTCAATAAGAGCG
ACCTCATGCTATACCTGAGAAAGCAACCTGACCTACAGGAAAGAGTTACTCAAGAACAAGAATTTTCGTT
TTAAAACCTAAGAGTCACTTTAAAATTTGTATACACTTATTTTTTTTATAACTTATTTAATAATAAAAAT
CATAAATCATAAGAAATTCGCTTATTTAGAAGTGTCAACAACGTATCTACCAACGATTTGACCCTTTTCC
ATCTTTTCGTAAATTTCTGGCAAGGTAGACAAGCCGACAACCTTGATTGGAGACTTGACCAAACCTCTGG
CGAAGAAGTCCAAAGCTTCTGAATAAGCCCTCGTAATATATTTTCATGAAGAATTTAGGTCCAAAAAAAA
GATGGGCATTAATTCTAGTCATTTAAAAAATTCTATAGATCAGAGGTTACATGGCCAAGATTGAAACTTA
GAGGAGTATAGTTACATAAAAGAAGGCAAAACGATGTATAAATGAAAGAAATTGAGATGGTGCACGATGC
ACAGTTGAAGTGAACTTGCGGGGTTTTTCAGTATCTACGATTCATAGATCTCCACAAGTTTGTACAAAAA
AGCTGAACGAGAAACGTAAAATGATATAAATATCAATATATTAAATTAGATTTTGCATAAAAAACAGACT
ACATAATACTGTAAAACACAACATATCCAGTCACTATGGCGGCCGCATTAGGCACCCCAGGCTTTACACT
TTATGCTTCCGGCTCGTATAATGTGTGGATTTTGAGTTAGGATCCGGCGAGATTTTCAGGAGCTAAGGAA
GCTAAAATGGAGAAAAAAATCACTGGATATACCACCGTTGATATATCCCAATGGCATCGTAAAGAACATT
TTGAGGCATTTCAGTCAGTTGCTCAATGTACCTATAACCAGACCGTTCAGCTGGATATTACGGCCTTTTT
AAAGACCGTAAAGAAAAATAAGCACAAGTTTTATCCGGCCTTTATTCACATTCTTGCCCGCCTGATGAAT
GCTCATCCGGAATTCCGTATGGCAATGAAAGACGGTGAGCTGGTGATATGGGATAGTGTTCACCCTTGTT
ACACCGTTTTCCATGAGCAAACTGAAACGTTTTCATCGCTCTGGAGTGAATACCACGACGATTTCCGGCA
GTTTCTACACATATATTCGCAAGATGTGGCGTGTTACGGTGAAAACCTGGCCTATTTCCCTAAAGGGTTT
ATTGAGAATATGTTTTTCGTCTCAGCCAATCCCTGGGTGAGTTTCACCAGTTTTGATTTAAACGTGGCCA
ATATGGACAACTTCTTCGCCCCCGTTTTCACCATGGGCAAATATTATACGCAAGGCGACAAGGTGCTGAT
GCCGCTGGCGATTCAGGTTCATCATGCCGTCTGTGATGGCTTCCATGTCGGCAGAATGCTTAATGAATTA
CAACAGTACTGCGATGAGTGGCAGGGCGGGGCGTAAAGATCTGGATCCGGCTTACTAAAAGCCAGATAAC
AGTATGCGTATTTGCGCGCTGATTTTTGCGGTATAAGAATATATACTGATATGTATACCCGAAGTATGTC
AAAAAGAGGTGTGCTATGAAGCAGCGTATTACAGTGACAGTTGACAGCGACAGCTATCAGTTGCTCAAGG
CATATATGATGTCAATATCTCCGGTCTGGTAAGCACAACCATGCAGAATGAAGCCCGTCGTCTGCGTGCC
GAACGCTGGAAAGCGGAAAATCAGGAAGGGATGGCTGAGGTCGCCCGGTTTATTGAAATGAACGGCTCTT
TTGCTGACGAGAACAGGGACTGGTGAAATGCAGTTTAAGGTTTACACCTATAAAAGAGAGAGCCGTTATC
GTCTGTTTGTGGATGTACAGAGTGATATTATTGACACGCCCGGGCGACGGATGGTGATCCCCCTGGCCAG
TGCACGTCTGCTGTCAGATAAAGTCTCCCGTGAACTTTACCCGGTGGTGCATATCGGGGATGAAAGCTGG
CGCATGATGACCACCGATATGGCCAGTGTGCCGGTCTCCGTTATCGGGGAAGAAGTGGCTGATCTCAGCC
ACCGCGAAAATGACATCAAAAACGCCATTAACCTGATGTTCTGGGGAATATAAATGTCAGGCTCCGTTAT
ACACAGCCAGTCTGCAGGTCGACCATAGTGACTGGATATGTTGTGTTTTACAGTATTATGTAGTCTGTTT
TTTATGCAAAATCTAATTTAATATATTGATATTTATATCATTTTACGTTTCTCGTTCAGCTTTCTTGTAC
AAAGTGGTAAGTAATTAAGATCTCTTTTTTTGGGTTTGGTGGGGTATCTTCATCATCGAATAGATAGTTA
TATACATCATCCATTGTAGTGGTATTAAACATCCCTGTAGTGATTCCAAACGCGTTATACGCAGTTTGGT
CCGTCCAACCAGGTGACAGTGGTTTTGAATTATTACCATCATCAATTTTACTAGCCGTGATTTCATTATT
CATGAAGTTATCATGAACGTTAGAGGAGGCAATTGGTTGTGAAAGCGCTTGAGAATTTGTTTGAGTTGTT
ATGAGGTTCGGACCGTTGCTACTGTTAGTGAAAGTGAAGGACAATGAGCTATCAGCAATATTCCCACTTT
GATTAAAATTGGCGGCGGTACCCAATTCGACCTTTCTCTTCTTTTTTGGAGGCTCGGGAATTAATTCCGC
TTTATCCATCTTTGCAAAGCTTGGAGTTGATTGTATGCTTGGTATAGCTTGAAATATTGTGCAGAAAAAG
AAACAAGGAAGAAAGGGAACGAGAACAATGACGAGGAAACAAAAGATTAATAATTGCAGGTCTATTTATA
CTTGATAGCAAAGCGGCAAACTTTTTTTATTTCAAATTCAAGTAACTGGAAGGAAGGCCGTATACCGTTG
CTCATTAGAGAGTAGTGTGCGTGAATGAAGGAAGGAAAAAGTTTCGTGTGTTCGAAGATACCCCTCATCA
GCTCTGGAACAACGACATCTGTTGGTGCTGTCTTTGTCGTTAATTTTTTCCTTTAGTGTCTTCCATCATT
TTTTTTGTCATTGCGGATATGGTGAGACAACAACGGGGGAGAGAGAAAAGAAAAAAAAAGAAAAGAAGTT
GCTGCCTCGCGCGTTTCGGTGATGACGGTGAAAACCTCTGACACATGCAGCTCCCGGAGACGGTCACAGC
TTGTCTGTAAGCGGATGCCGGGAGCAGACAAGCCCGTCAGGGCGCGTCAGCGGGTGTTGGCGGGTGTCGG
GGCGCAGCCATGACCCAGTCACGTAGCGATAGCGGAGTGTATACTGGCTTAACTATGCGGCATCAGAGCA
GATTGTACTGAGAGTGCACCATATGCGGTGTGAAATACCGCACAGATGCGTAAGGAGAAAATACCGCATC
AGGCGCTCTTCCGCTTCCTCGCTCACTGACTCGCTGCGCTCGGTCGTTCGGCTGCGGCGAGCGGTATCAG
CTCACTCAAAGGCGGTAATACGGTTATCCACAGAATCAGGGGATAACGCAGGAAAGAACATGTGAGCAAA
AGGCCAGCAAAAGGCCAGGAACCGTAAAAAGGCCGCGTTGCTGGCGTTTTTCCATAGGCTCCGC
