Features (pLannotate 1.2.2; 23 found; start..end, strand, type, name):
     38..1380    -  rep_origin     2μ ori: yeast 2μ plasmid origin of replication
   1645..1749    +  promoter       AmpR promoter: bla
   1750..2610    +  CDS            AmpR: β-lactamase; bla; confers resistance to ampicillin, carbenicillin, and related antibiotics
   2781..3369    +  rep_origin     ori: high-copy-number ColE1/pMB1/pBR322/pUC origin of replication
   3555..3695    -  misc_feature   bom: basis of mobility region from pBR322
   3797..3837    -  CDS            rop (fragment): Rop protein, which maintains plasmids at low copy number; rop
   3837..4233    +  promoter       ADH1 promoter: S. cerevisiae ADH1; promoter for alcohol dehydrogenase 1
   4279..4298    +  CDS            SV40 NLS (fragment): nuclear localization signal of SV40 (simian virus 40) large T antigen
   4315..4656    +  CDS            GAL4 activation domain: activation domain of the GAL4 transcriptional activator; Saccharomyces cerevisiae GAL4 (truncated)
   4663..4787    +  protein_bind   attR1: mutant version of attR; recombination site for the Gateway® LR reaction LR Clonase™
   4812..4842    +  promoter       lac UV5 promoter: E. coli lac promoter with an "up" mutation
   4866..4895    +  promoter       cat promoter (fragment): promoter of the E. coli cat gene encoding chloramphenicol acetyltransferase
   4896..5555    +  CDS            CmR: chloramphenicol acetyltransferase; cat; confers resistance to chloramphenicol
   5734..5892    +  CDS            ccdA (fragment): CCDA_ECO57 - Also known as H, letA. Experimental evidence at protein level: Swiss-Prot protein existence level 1. Antitoxin component of a type II toxin-antitoxin (TA) system which inhibits the post-segregational killing (PSK) of plasmid-free cells, also referred to as a plasmid addiction system. Binds to and blocks the activity of CcdB; will also remove bound CcdB protein from the CcdB-GyrA complex by forming a CcdA-CcdB complex, a process termed rejuvenation. Functions as a transcriptional corepressor for the ccdAB operon, repression also requires CcdB (By similarity). From Escherichia coli
   5897..6199    +  CDS            ccdB: CCDB_ECOLI - Also known as G, letB, letD. Experimental evidence at protein level: Swiss-Prot protein existence level 1. Toxic component of a type II toxin-antitoxin (TA) system, functioning in plasmid maintainence. Responsible for the post- segregational killing (PSK) of plasmid-free cells, also referred to as a plasmid addiction system. Half-life of over 2 hours. Cell killing by CcdB is accompanied by filamentation, defects in chromosome and plasmid segregation, defects in cell division, formation of anucleate cells, decreased DNA synthesis and plasmid loss. Interferes with the activity of DN
   6243..6367    -  protein_bind   attR2: mutant version of attR; recombination site for the Gateway® LR reaction LR Clonase™
   6619..6753    +  CDS            ADH1 (fragment): ADH1_YEAST - Also known as ADC1. Experimental evidence at protein level: Swiss-Prot protein existence level 1. This isozyme preferentially catalyzes the conversion of primary unbranched alcohols to their corresponding aldehydes. Also shows activity toward secondary alcohols. From Saccharomyces cerevisiae (strain ATCC 204508 / S288c) (Baker's yeast).
   6757..6944    +  terminator     ADH1 terminator: S. cerevisiae ADH1; transcription terminator for the S. cerevisiae alcohol dehydrogenase 1 (ADH1) gene
   6965..6998    +  protein_bind   loxP: Cre-mediated recombination occurs in the 8-bp core sequence (GCATACAT). Cre recombinase
   7024..7137    +  CDS            NFS1 (fragment): NFS1_YEAST - Also known as SPL1 From Saccharomyces cerevisiae (strain ATCC 204508 / S288c) (Baker's yeast).
   7502..8593    -  CDS            LEU2: LEU3_YEAST - Experimental evidence at protein level: Swiss-Prot protein existence level 1. Catalyzes the oxidation of 3-carboxy-2-hydroxy-4- methylpentanoate (3-isopropylmalate) to 3-carboxy-4-methyl-2- oxopentanoate. The product decarboxylates to 4-methyl-2 oxopentanoate. From Saccharomyces cerevisiae (strain ATCC 204508 / S288c) (Baker's yeast).
   8594..8999    -  promoter       LEU2 promoter: S. cerevisiae LEU2
   8963..9322    +  CDS            RAF1 (fragment): RAF_YEAST - Experimental evidence at transcript level: Swiss-Prot protein existence level 2. Antagonizes transcriptional repression of recombinase FLP by REP1-REP2. May play a role in plasmid partitioning. From Saccharomyces cerevisiae (strain ATCC 204508 / S288c) (Baker's yeast).
>Addgene plasmid #111233 | pACT4-DM | addgene full sequence | sequence record 211523 | Addgene NGS Result
GCGTTTCCATCTTGCACTTCAATAGCATATCTTTGTTAACGAAGCATCTGTGCTTCATTTTGTAGAACAA
AAATGCAACGCGAGAGCGCTAATTTTTCAAACAAAGAATCTGAGCTGCATTTTTACAGAACAGAAATGCA
ACGCGAAAGCGCTATTTTACCAACGAAGAATCTGTGCTTCATTTTTGTAAAACAAAAATGCAACGCGAGA
GCGCTAATTTTTCAAACAAAGAATCTGAGCTGCATTTTTACAGAACAGAAATGCAACGCGAGAGCGCTAT
TTTACCAACAAAGAATCTATACTTCTTTTTTGTTCTACAAAAATGCATCCCGAGAGCGCTATTTTTCTAA
CAAAGCATCTTAGATTACTTTTTTTCTCCTTTGTGCGCTCTATAATGCAGTCTCTTGATAACTTTTTGCA
CTGTAGGTCCGTTAAGGTTAGAAGAAGGCTACTTTGGTGTCTATTTTCTCTTCCATAAAAAAAGCCTGAC
TCCACTTCCCGCGTTTACTGATTACTAGCGAAGCTGCGGGTGCATTTTTTCAAGATAAAGGCATCCCCGA
TTATATTCTATACCGATGTGGATTGCGCATACTTTGTGAACAGAAAGTGATAGCGTTGATGATTCTTCAT
TGGTCAGAAAATTATGAACGGTTTCTTCTATTTTGTCTCTATATACTACGTATAGGAAATGTTTACATTT
TCGTATTGTTTTCGATTCACTCTATGAATAGTTCTTACTACAATTTTTTTGTCTAAAGAGTAATACTAGA
GATAAACATAAAAAATGTAGAGGTCGAGTTTAGATGCAAGTTCAAGGAGCGAAAGGTGGATGGGTAGGTT
ATATAGGGATATAGCACAGAGATATATAGCAAAGAGATACTTTTGAGCAATGTTTGTGGAAGCGGTATTC
GCAATATTTTAGTAGCTCGTTACAGTCCGGTGCGTTTTTGGTTTTTTGAAAGTGCGTCTTCAGAGCGCTT
TTGGTTTTCAAAAGCGCTCTGAAGTTCCTATACTTTCTAGAGAATAGGAACTTCGGAATAGGAACTTCAA
AGCGTTTCCGAAAACGAGCGCTTCCGAAAATGCAACGCGAGCTGCGCACATACAGCTCACTGTTCACGTC
GCACCTATATCTGCGTGTTGCCTGTATATATATATACATGAGAAGAACGGCATAGTGCGTGTTTATGCTT
AAATGCGTACTTATATGCGTCTATTTATGTAGGATGAAAGGTAGTCTAGTACCTCCTGTGATATTATCCC
ATTCCATGCGGGGTATCGTATGCTTCCTTCAGCACTACCCTTTAGCTGTTCTATATGCTGCCACTCCTCA
ATTGGATTAGTCTCATCCTTCAATGCTATCATTTCCTTTGATATTGGATCATATGCATAGTACCGAGAAA
CTAGTGCGAAGTAGTGATCAGGTATTGCTGTTATCTGATGAGTATACGTTGTCCTGGCCACGGCAGAAGC
ACGCTTATCGCTCCAATTTCCCACAACATTAGTCAACTCCGTTAGGCCCTTCATTGAAAGAAATGAGGTC
ATCAAATGTCTTCCAATGTGAGATTTTGGGCCATTTTTTATAGCAAAGATTGAATAAGGCGCATTTTTCT
TCAAAGCTCAGGTGGCACTTTTCGGGGAAATGTGCGCGGAACCCCTATTTGTTTATTTTTCTAAATACAT
TCAAATATGTATCCGCTCATGAGACAATAACCCTGATAAATGCTTCAATAATATTGAAAAAGGAAGAGTA
TGAGTATTCAACATTTCCGTGTCGCCCTTATTCCCTTTTTTGCGGCATTTTGCCTTCCTGTTTTTGCTCA
CCCAGAAACGCTGGTGAAAGTAAAAGATGCTGAAGATCAGTTGGGTGCACGAGTGGGTTACATCGAACTG
GATCTCAACAGCGGTAAGATCCTTGAGAGTTTTCGCCCCGAAGAACGTTTTCCAATGATGAGCACTTTTA
AAGTTCTGCTATGTGGCGCGGTATTATCCCGTGTTGACGCCGGGCAAGAGCAACTCGGTCGCCGCATACA
CTATTCTCAGAATGACTTGGTTGAGTACTCACCAGTCACAGAAAAGCATCTTACGGATGGCATGACAGTA
AGAGAATTATGCAGTGCTGCCATAACCATGAGTGATAACACTGCGGCCAACTTACTTCTGACAACGATCG
GAGGACCGAAGGAGCTAACCGCTTTTTTGCACAACATGGGGGATCATGTAACTCGCCTTGATCGTTGGGA
ACCGGAGCTGAATGAAGCCATACCAAACGACGAGCGTGACACCACGATGCCTGCAGCAATGGCAACAACG
TTGCGCAAACTATTAACTGGCGAACTACTTACTCTAGCTTCCCGGCAACAATTAATAGACTGGATGGAGG
CGGATAAAGTTGCAGGACCACTTCTGCGCTCGGCCCTTCCGGCTGGCTGGTTTATTGCTGATAAATCTGG
AGCCGGTGAGCGTGGGTCTCGCGGTATCATTGCAGCACTGGGGCCAGATGGTAAGCCCTCCCGTATCGTA
GTTATCTACACGACGGGGAGTCAGGCAACTATGGATGAACGAAATAGACAGATCGCTGAGATAGGTGCCT
CACTGATTAAGCATTGGTAACTGTCAGACCAAGTTTACTCATATATACTTTAGATTGATTTAAAACTTCA
TTTTTAATTTAAAAGGATCTAGGTGAAGATCCTTTTTGATAATCTCATGACCAAAATCCCTTAACGTGAG
TTTTCGTTCCACTGAGCGTCAGACCCCGTAGAAAAGATCAAAGGATCTTCTTGAGATCCTTTTTTTCTGC
GCGTAATCTGCTGCTTGCAAACAAAAAAACCACCGCTACCAGCGGTGGTTTGTTTGCCGGATCAAGAGCT
ACCAACTCTTTTTCCGAAGGTAACTGGCTTCAGCAGAGCGCAGATACCAAATACTGTCCTTCTAGTGTAG
CCGTAGTTAGGCCACCACTTCAAGAACTCTGTAGCACCGCCTACATACCTCGCTCTGCTAATCCTGTTAC
CAGTGGCTGCTGCCAGTGGCGATAAGTCGTGTCTTACCGGGTTGGACTCAAGACGATAGTTACCGGATAA
GGCGCAGCGGTCGGGCTGAACGGGGGGTTCGTGCACACAGCCCAGCTTGGAGCGAACGACCTACACCGAA
CTGAGATACCTACAGCGTGAGCTATGAGAAAGCGCCACGCTTCCCGAAGGGAGAAAGGCGGACAGGTATC
CGGTAAGCGGCAGGGTCGGAACAGGAGAGCGCACGAGGGAGCTTCCAGGGGGAAACGCCTGGTATCTTTA
TAGTCCTGTCGGGTTTCGCCACCTCTGACTTGAGCGTCGATTTTTGTGATGCTCGTCAGGGGGGCGGAGC
CTATGGAAAAACGCCAGCAACGCGGCCTTTTTACGGTTCCTGGCCTTTTGCTGGCCTTTTGCTCACATGT
TCTTTCCTGCGTTATCCCCTGATTCTGTGGATAACCGTATTACCGCCTTTGAGTGAGCTGATACCGCTCG
CCGCAGCCGAACGACCGAGCGCAGCGAGTCAGTGAGCGAGGAAGCGGAAGAGCGCCTGATGCGGTATTTT
CTCCTTACGCATCTGTGCGGTATTTCACACCGCATATGGTGCACTCTCAGTACAATCTGCTCTGATGCCG
CATAGTTAAGCCAGTATACACTCCGCTATCGCTACGTGACTGGGTCATGGCTGCGCCCCGACACCCGCCA
ACACCCGCTGACGCGCCCTGACGGGCTTGTCTGCTCCCGGCATCCGCTTACAGACAAGCTGTGACCGTCT
CCGGGAGCTGCATGTGTCAGAGGTTTTCACCGTCATCACCGAAACGCGCGAGGCAGCAACTTCTTTTCTT
TTTTTTTCTTTTCTCTCTCCCCCGTTGTTGTCTCACCATATCCGCAATGACAAAAAAATGATGGAAGACA
CTAAAGGAAAAAATTAACGACAAAGACAGCACCAACAGATGTCGTTGTTCCAGAGCTGATGAGGGGTATC
TCGAAGCACACGAAACTTTTTCCTTCCTTCATTCACGCACACTACTCTCTAATGAGCAACGGTATACGGC
CTTCCTTCCAGTTACTTGAATTTGAAATAAAAAAAAGTTTGCTGTCTTGCTATCAAGTATAAATAGACCT
GCAATTATTAATCTTTTGTTTCCTCGTCATTGTTCTCGTTCCCTTTCTTCCTTGTTTCTTTTTCTGCACA
ATATTTCAAGCTATACCAAGCATACAATCAACTCCAAGCTTTGCAAAGATGGATAAAGCGGAATTAATTC
CCGAGCCTCCAAAAAAGAAGAGAAAGGTCGAATTGGGTACCGCCGCCAATTTTAATCAAAGTGGGAATAT
TGCTGATAGCTCATTGTCCTTCACTTTCACTAACAGTAGCAACGGTCCGAACCTCATAACAACTCAAACA
AATTCTCAAGCGCTTTCACAACCAATTGCCTCCTCTAACGTTCATGATAACTTCATGAATAATGAAATCA
CGGCTAGTAAAATTGATGATGGTAATAATTCAAAACCACTGTCACCTGGTTGGACGGACCAAACTGCGTA
TAACGCGTTTGGAATCACTACAGGGATGTTTAATACCACTACAATGGATGATGTATATAACTATCTATTC
GATGATGAAGATACCCCACCAAACCCAAAAAAAGAGATCTCCACAAGTTTGTACAAAAAAGCTGAACGAG
AAACGTAAAATGATATAAATATCAATATATTAAATTAGATTTTGCATAAAAAACAGACTACATAATACTG
TAAAACACAACATATCCAGTCACTATGGCGGCCGCATTAGGCACCCCAGGCTTTACACTTTATGCTTCCG
GCTCGTATAATGTGTGGATTTTGAGTTAGGATCCGTCGAGATTTTCAGGAGCTAAGGAAGCTAAAATGGA
GAAAAAAATCACTGGATATACCACCGTTGATATATCCCAATGGCATCGTAAAGAACATTTTGAGGCATTT
CAGTCAGTTGCTCAATGTACCTATAACCAGACCGTTCAGCTGGATATTACGGCCTTTTTAAAGACCGTAA
AGAAAAATAAGCACAAGTTTTATCCGGCCTTTATTCACATTCTTGCCCGCCTGATGAATGCTCATCCGGA
ATTCCGTATGGCAATGAAAGACGGTGAGCTGGTGATATGGGATAGTGTTCACCCTTGTTACACCGTTTTC
CATGAGCAAACTGAAACGTTTTCATCGCTCTGGAGTGAATACCACGACGATTTCCGGCAGTTTCTACACA
TATATTCGCAAGATGTGGCGTGTTACGGTGAAAACCTGGCCTATTTCCCTAAAGGGTTTATTGAGAATAT
GTTTTTCGTCTCAGCCAATCCCTGGGTGAGTTTCACCAGTTTTGATTTAAACGTGGCCAATATGGACAAC
TTCTTCGCCCCCGTTTTCACCATGGGCAAATATTATACGCAAGGCGACAAGGTGCTGATGCCGCTGGCGA
TTCAGGTTCATCATGCCGTTTGTGATGGCTTCCATGTCGGCAGAATGCTTAATGAATTACAACAGTACTG
CGATGAGTGGCAGGGCGGGGCGTAAACGCGTGGATCCGGCTTACTAAAAGCCAGATAACAGTATGCGTAT
TTGCGCGCTGATTTTTGCGGTATAAGAATATATACTGATATGTATACCCGAAGTATGTCAAAAAGAGGTA
TGCTATGAAGCAGCGTATTACAGTGACAGTTGACAGCGACAGCTATCAGTTGCTCAAGGCATATATGATG
TCAATATCTCCGGTCTGGTAAGCACAACCATGCAGAATGAAGCCCGTCGTCTGCGTGCCGAACGCTGGAA
AGCGGAAAATCAGGAAGGGATGGCTGAGGTCGCCCGGTTTATTGAAATGAACGGCTCTTTTGCTGACGAG
AACAGGGGCTGGTGAAATGCAGTTTAAGGTTTACACCTATAAAAGAGAGAGCCGTTATCGTCTGTTTGTG
GATGTACAGAGTGATATTATTGACACGCCCGGGCGACGGATGGTGATCCCCCTGGCCAGTGCACGTCTGC
TGTCAGATAAAGTCTCCCGTGAACTTTACCCGGTGGTGCATATCGGGGATGAAAGCTGGCGCATGATGAC
CACCGATATGGCCAGTGTGCCGGTCTCCGTTATCGGGGAAGAAGTGGCTGATCTCAGCCACCGCGAAAAT
GACATCAAAAACGCCATTAACCTGATGTTCTGGGGAATATAAATGTCAGGCTCCCTTATACACAGCCAGT
CTGCAGGTCGACCATAGTGACTGGATATGTTGTGTTTTACAGTATTATGTAGTCTGTTTTTTATGCAAAA
TCTAATTTAATATATTGATATTTATATCATTTTACGTTTCTCGTTCAGCTTTCTTGTACAAAGTGGTAAG
TAACTAAGATCTATGAATCGTAGATACTGAAAAACCCCGCAAGTTCACTTCAACTGTGCATCGTGCACCA
TCTCAATTTCTTTCATTTATACATCGTTTTGCCTTCTTTTATGTAACTATACTCCTCTAAGTTTCAATCT
TGGCCATGTAACCTCTGATCTATAGAATTTTTTAAATGACTAGAATTAATGCCCATCTTTTTTTTGGACC
TAAATTCTTCATGAAAATATATTACGAGGGCTTATTCAGAAGCTTTGGACTTCTTCGCCAGAGGTTTGGT
CAAGTCTCCAATCAAGGTTGTCGGCTTGTCTACCTTGCCAGAAATTTACGAAAAGATGGAAAAGGGTCAA
ATCGTTGGTAGATACGTTGTTGACACTTCTAAATAAGCGAATTTCTTATGATTTATGATTTTTATTATTA
AATAAGTTATAAAAAAAATAAGTGTATACAAATTTTAAAGTGACTCTTAGGTTTTAAAACGAAAATTCTT
ATTCTTGAGTAACTCTTTCCTGTAGGTCAGGTTGCTTTCTCAGGTATAGCATGAGGTCGCTCTTATTGAC
CACACCTCTACCGGCATGCCGGTCGAGGGACCTAATAACTTCGTATAGCATACATTATACGAAGTTATAT
TAAGGGTTCCGGATCGCGGCCTCGACTACGTCGTTAAGGCCGTTTCTGACAGAGTAAAATTCTTGAGGGA
ACTTTCACCATTATGGGAAATGGTTCAAGAAGGTATTGACTTAAACTCCATCAAATGGTCAGGTCATTGA
GTGTTTTTTATTTGTTGTATTTTTTTTTTTTTAGAGAAAATCCTCCAATATATAAATTAGGAATCATAGT
TTCATGATTTTCTGTTACACCTAACTTTTTGTGTGGTGCCCTCCTCCTTGTCAATATTAATGTTAAAGTG
CAATTCTTTTTCCTTATCACGTTGAGCCATTAGTATCAATTTGCTTACCTGTATTCCTTTACATCCTCCT
TTTTCTCCTTCTTGATAAATGTATGTAGATTGCGTATATAGTTTCGTCTACCCTATGAACATATTCCATT
TTGTAATTTCGTGTCGTTTCTATTATGAATTTCATTTATAAAGTTTATGTACAAATATCATAAAAAAAGA
GAATCTTTTTAAGCAAGGATTTTCTTAACTTCTTCGGCGACAGCATCACCGACTTCGGTGGTACTGTTGG
AACCACCTAAATCACCAGTTCTGATACCTGCATCCAAAACCTTTTTAACTGCATCTTCAATGGCCTTACC
TTCTTCAGGCAAGTTCAATGACAATTTCAACATCATTGCAGCAGACAAGATAGTGGCGATAGGGTTGACC
TTATTCTTTGGCAAATCTGGAGCAGAACCGTGGCATGGTTCGTACAAACCAAATGCGGTGTTCTTGTCTG
GCAAAGAGGCCAAGGACGCAGATGGCAACAAACCCAAGGAACCTGGGATAACGGAGGCTTCATCGGAGAT
GATATCACCAAACATGTTGCTGGTGATTATAATACCATTTAGGTGGGTTGGGTTCTTAACTAGGATCATG
GCGGCAGAATCAATCAATTGATGTTGAACCTTCAATGTAGGAAATTCGTTCTTGATGGTTTCCTCCACAG
TTTTTCTCCATAATCTTGAAGAGGCCAAAACATTAGCTTTATCCAAGGACCAAATAGGCAATGGTGGCTC
ATGTTGTAGGGCCATGAAAGCGGCCATTCTTGTGATTCTTTGCACTTCTGGAACGGTGTATTGTTCACTA
TCCCAAGCGACACCATCACCATCGTCTTCCTTTCTCTTACCAAAGTAAATACCTCCCACTAATTCTCTGA
CAACAACGAAGTCAGTACCTTTAGCAAATTGTGGCTTGATTGGAGATAAGTCTAAAAGAGAGTCGGATGC
AAAGTTACATGGTCTTAAGTTGGCGTACAATTGAAGTTCTTTACGGATTTTTAGTAAACCTTGTTCAGGT
CTAACACTACCTGTACCCCATTTAGGACCACCCACAGCACCTAACAAAACGGCATCAGCCTTCTTGGAGG
CTTCCAGCGCCTCATCTGGAAGTGGAACACCTGTAGCATCGATAGCAGCACCACCAATTAAATGATTTTC
GAAATCGAACTTGACATTGGAACGAACATCAGAAATAGCTTTAAGAACCTTAATGGCTTCGGCTGTGATT
TCTTGACCAACGTGGTCACCTGGCAAAACGACGATCTTCTTAGGGGCAGACATTAGAATGGTATATCCTT
GAAATATATATATATATTGCTGAAATGTAAAAGGTAAGAAAAGTTAGAAAGTAAGACGATTGCTAACCAC
CTATTGGAAAAAACAATAGGTCCTTAAATAATATTGTCAACTTCAAGTATTGTGATGCAAGCATTTAGTC
ATGAACGCTTCTCTATTCTATATGAAAAGCCGGTTCCGGCGCTCTCACCTTTCCTTTTTCTCCCAATTTT
TCAGTTGAAAAAGGTATATGCGTCAGGCGACCTCTGAAATTAACAAAAAATTTCCAGTCATCGAATTTGA
TTCTGTGCGATAGCGCCCCTGTGTGTTCTCGTTATGTTGAGGAAAAAAATAATGGTTGCTAAGAGATTCG
AACTCTTGCATCTTACGATACCTGAGTATTCCCACAGTTCCTTACCACTCTTTTGTTACTCTATTGATCC
AGCTCAGCAAAGGCAGTGTGATCTAAGATTCTATCTTCGCGATGTAGTAAAACTAGCTAGACCGAGAAAG
AGACTAGAAATGCAAAAGGCACTTCTACAATGGCTGCCATCATTATTATCCGATGTGACGCTGCAGCTTC
TCAATGATATTCGAATACGCTTTGAGGAGATACAGCCTAATATCCGACAAACTGTTTTACAGATTTACGA
TCGTACTTGTTACCCATCATTGAATTTTGAACATCCGAACCTGGGAGTTTTCCCTGAAACAGATAGTATA
TTTGAACCTGTATAATAATATATAGTCTAGCGCTTTACGGAAGACAATGTATGTATTTCGGTTCCTGGAG
AAACTATTGCATCTATTGCATAGGTAATCTTGCACGTCGCATCCCCGGTTCATTTTCT
